Addgene plasmid #42308: pEGFP VAMP2
Depositing lab: Thierry Galli. Depositing organization: Delegation INSERM Paris 7. Publication: A dual mechanism controlling the localization and function of exocytic v-SNAREs. Martinez-Arca S, Rudge R, Vacca M, Raposo G, Camonis J, Proux-Gillardeaux V, Daviet L, Formstecher E, Hamburger A, Filippini F, D'Esposito M, Galli T. Proc Natl Acad Sci U S A. 2003 Jul 22;100(15):9011-6. Epub 2003 Jul 9. 10.1073/pnas.1431910100 PubMed 12853575.
Backbone
  Vector backbone: pEGFP-C3
  Backbone manufacturer: Clontech
  Backbone size w/o insert (bp): 4700
  Vector type: Mammalian Expression
  Selectable markers: Neomycin (select with G418)
Growth in bacteria
  Bacterial resistance: Kanamycin, 50 μg/mL
  Growth temperature: 37°C
  Growth strain: DH5alpha
  Copy number: High Copy
Gene/Insert
  Gene/Insert name: VAMP 2 (alt names: vesicle-associated membrane protein 2; SYB2; Synaptobrevin 2)
  Promoter: CMV
  Tag / fusion protein: EGFP (N terminal on backbone)
  Cloning method: Restriction Enzyme; 5′ cloning site KpnI (not destroyed); 3′ cloning site XbaI (not destroyed)
  Sequencing primers: 5′ EGFP-C; CMV-F; 3′ SV40-pA-R
Resource information
  A portion of this plasmid was derived from a plasmid made by: Rat Syb2 cDNA from Richard H. Scheller (Stanford University, Stanford, California)
Terms and licenses: Academic/Nonprofit Terms; Industry Terms: Not Available to Industry
Depositor comments: The V8A & T116S substitutions found in the Addgene sequence correspond to polymorphisms and have no functional impact.
How to cite: pEGFP VAMP2 was a gift from Thierry Galli (Addgene plasmid # 42308 ; http://n2t.net/addgene:42308 ; RRID:Addgene_42308)
