[The description below was written by a language model from this plasmid's Addgene catalogue record.]
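Description:
pEGFP VAMP2 is a mammalian expression plasmid built on the Clontech pEGFP-C3 backbone (about 4.7 kb without the insert). It carries the cDNA for VAMP2 (vesicle-associated membrane protein 2, also called synaptobrevin 2 or SYB2), and the record indicates that this cDNA is of rat origin. The insert was placed between the KpnI and XbaI sites of the multiple cloning site, both of which remain intact. This positions it downstream of and in frame with the backbone's EGFP coding sequence, so the CMV promoter drives strong constitutive expression of a fusion protein with EGFP at the N terminus of VAMP2. Because VAMP2 is a tail-anchored v-SNARE with its transmembrane segment at the C-terminal end, the N-terminal tag sits on the cytoplasmic side of the vesicle membrane. The 3′ sequencing primer listed points to an SV40 polyadenylation signal following the insert.

The plasmid is maintained at high copy in E. coli under kanamycin selection. The neomycin resistance marker allows G418 selection of stably transfected mammalian cells. The depositor notes that the sequenced insert contains V8A and T116S substitutions, described as polymorphisms with no functional impact. No feature table accompanies the record, so details of the origins of replication and other backbone elements are not stated.

The associated publication concerns mechanisms that control the localization and function of exocytic v-SNAREs. This fits use of the construct for fluorescence imaging of VAMP2 distribution and trafficking in transfected cells, and for comparison with other tagged v-SNAREs.
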