>Addgene plasmid #42308 | pEGFP VAMP2 | addgene partial sequence | sequence record 59670 | SV40-pA-R
TTATAAGCTGCAATAAACAAGTTAACAACAACAATTGCATTCATTTTATGTTTCAGGTTCAGGGGGAGGT
GTGGGAGGTTTTTTAAAGCAAGTAAAACCTCTACAAATGTGGTATGGCTGATTATGATCAGTTATCTAGA
CTCGAGCGGCCGCCACTGTGCTGGATATCTGCAGAATTGCCCTTTTAAGAGCTGAAGTAAACTATGATGA
TAATGAGGATGATGGCGCAAATCACTCCCAGGATGATCATCATCTTGAGGTTTTTCCACCAGTATTTGCG
CTTGAGCTTGGCTGCACTAGTTTCAAACTGGGAGGCCCCCGCCTGGAGGGCGTCGGCACGGTCGTCCAGC
TCCGACAGCTTCTGGTCCCGCTCCAAGACCTTGTCTACGTTCACCCTCATGATGTCCACCACCTCATCCA
CCTGGGCCTGGGTCTGCTGCAGTCTCCTGTTACTAGTGAGGTTTGGAGGGGGCGCAGGAGGGCCTCCCTC
CCCAGCCGGGGCGGCAGGGGGGGCGGTGGCAGCGGTAGCCGACATAAGGGCAATTCCACCACACTGGACT
AGTGGATCCGAGCTCGGTACCGTCGACTGCAGAATTCGAAGCTTGAGCTCGAGATCTGAGTACTTGTACA
GCTCGTCCATGCCGAGAGTGATCCCGGCGGCGGTCACGAACTCCAGCAGGACCATGTGATCGCGCTTCTC
GTTGGGGTCTTTGCTCAGGGCGGACTGGGTGCTCAGGTAGTGGTTGTCGGGCAGCAGCACGGGGCCGTCG
CCGATGGGGGTGTTCTGCTGGTAGTGGTCGGCGAGCTGCACGCTGCCGTCCTCGATGTTGTGGCGGATCT
TGAAGTTCACCTTGATGCCGTTCTTCTGCTTGTCGGCCATGATATAGACGTTGTGGCTGTTGTAGTTGTA
CTCCAGCTTGTGCCCCAGGATGTTGCCGTCCTCCTTGAAGTCGATGCCCTTCAGCTCGATGCGGTTCACC
AGGGTGTCGCCCTCGAACTT
